>Addgene plasmid #167944 | pBAD-eLACCO1.1 | addgene full sequence | sequence record 330586 | Addgene NGS Result
ACTTTTCATACTCCCGCCATTCAGAGAAGAAACCAATTGTCCATATTGCATCAGACATTGCCGTCACTGC
GTCTTTTACTGGCTCTTCTCGCTAACCAAACCGGTAACCCCGCTTATTAAAAGCATTCTGTAACAAAGCG
GGACCAAAGCCATGACAAAAACGCGTAACAAAAGTGTCTATAATCACGGCAGAAAAGTCCACATTGATTA
TTTGCACGGCGTCACACTTTGCTATGCCATAGCATTTTTATCCATAAGATTAGCGGATCCTACCTGACGC
TTTTTATCGCAACTCTCTACTGTTTCTCCATACCCGTTTTTTGGGCTAACAGGAGGAATTAACCATGGGG
GGTTCTCATCATCATCATCATCATGGTATGGCTAGCATGACTGGTGGACAGCAAATGGGTCGGGATCTGT
ACGACGATGACGATAAGGATCCGAGCTCGAGAATGTTCTCTCCCTTGGCAGTGGCCCAGGCTCGACGCTA
TAGGTGGAGAATTCAAACCGCGTGGGATGCTGGAACAGTAGGCTACAGTCTGTTCCAAAAGTTTACGGAG
CGGGTAAAGGAACTGACGGATGGACAGCTTGAGGTCCAGCCTTTTCCAGCGGGTGCAGTCGTAGGCACGT
TTGATATGTTCGACGCGGTCAAGACTGGAGTTTTGGACGGAATGAATCCTTTCACGCTGTTTTGGGCAGG
GAGGATGCCGGTTACAGCTTTCCTCTCCAGCTACGCCCTCGGGTTGGACCGACCTGACCAGTGGGAAACA
TGGTTTTACTCCCTGGGTGGCCTCGACAACGCCCGACGAGCCTTTGCCGAGCAAGGCCTCTTCTACGTGG
GACCAGTTCAGCACGACCTCAATACAATTCATTCAAGGAAGCCGATCCGGAGATTTGAGGACTTCAAAGG
TGTCAAGCTCCGAGTGCCGGGCGGCATGATTGCGGAAGTTTTTGCGGCCGCAGGAGCTTCCACCGTCCTC
TTGCCTGGGGGGGAGGTCTACCCCGCTCTGGAAAGAGGGGTAATAGATTGGAGCCACAACGTCTATATCA
TGGCCGACAAGCAGAGGAACGGCATCAAGGCGAACTTCGAGATCCGCCACAACATCGAGGACGGCGGCGT
GCAGCTCGCCTACCACTACCAGCAGAACACCCCCATCGGCGACGGCCCCGTGCTGCTGCCCGACAACCAC
TACCTGAGCACCCAGACCAAACTTTCGAAAGACCCCAACGAGAAGCGCGATCACATGGTCCTGCTGGAGT
TCGTGACCGCCGCCGGGATCACTCTCGGCATGGACGAGCTGTACAAGGGCGGTACCGGAGGGAGAATGGT
GAGCAAGGGCGAGGAGCTGTTCACCGGGGTGGTGCCCATCCTGGTCGAGCTGGACGGCGACGTAAACGGC
CACAAGTTCAGCGTGTCCGGCGAGGGTGAGGGCGATGCCACCTCCGGCAAGCTGACCCTGAAGTTCATCT
GCACCACCGGCAAGCTGCCCGTGCCCTGGCCCACCCTCGTGACCACCCTGACCTACGGCGTGCAGTGCTT
CAGCCGCTACCCCGACCACATGAAGCAGCACGACTTCTTCAAGTCGGCCATGCCCGAAGGCTACATCCAG
GAGCGCACCATCTTCTTCAAGGACGACGGCAACTACAAGACCCGCGCCGAGGTGAAGTTCGAGGGCGACA
CCCTGGTGAACCGCATCGAGCTGAAGGGCATCGACTTCAAGGAGGACGGCAACATCCTGGGGCATAAGCT
GGAGTACAGCTTTAACGATGGTGGTGCGGCTGATTTTGTTGGGCCTGCAGTAAACTATAACTTGGGGTTC
CATCAGGTGGCAAAGTACATCATAATGGGGCCTCCAGAGACGCCTGCCATTCATCAACCTGTAGACCTCA
TGGACTTCACCATAAACCTTAATCGGTGGCGCAGCCTTCCAAAGCCTCTGCAAGAAAGATTCATCGCGGC
GGTTCACGAGTACTCTTGGATTCACTACGCAGGAATTCAGAAGGCTAATTTGGAGGCGTGGCCGAAATAT
CGGCAGGCAGGTGTTGAGGTCATCCGGCTGAGCAACGAGGATGTTAGAAAATTCAGGCGACTCGCTATTC
CCATTTGGTTTAAGTGGGCTAAGATGGATAAATACTCACGAGAGGCATTCGCGTCCCAACTGGAGTATAT
GAAAGGTATAGGTTACGTTACGGACGAGGAATTGAAGGGCTTGAGCCTGTGAAAGCTTGGCTGTTTTGGC
GGATGAGAGAAGATTTTCAGCCTGATACAGATTAAATCAGAACGCAGAAGCGGTCTGATAAAACAGAATT
TGCCTGGCGGCAGTAGCGCGGTGGTCCCACCTGACCCCATGCCGAACTCAGAAGTGAAACGCCGTAGCGC
CGATGGTAGTGTGGGGTCTCCCCATGCGAGAGTAGGGAACTGCCAGGCATCAAATAAAACGAAAGGCTCA
GTCGAAAGACTGGGCCTTTCGTTTTATCTGTTGTTTGTCGGTGAACGCTCTCCTGAGTAGGACAAATCCG
CCGGGAGCGGATTTGAACGTTGCGAAGCAACGGCCCGGAGGGTGGCGGGCAGGACGCCCGCCATAAACTG
CCAGGCATCAAATTAAGCAGAAGGCCATCCTGACGGATGGCCTTTTTGCGTTTCTACAAACTCTTTTGTT
TATTTTTCTAAATACATTCAAATATGTATCCGCTCATGAGACAATAACCCTGATAAATGCTTCAATAATA
TTGAAAAAGGAAGAGTATGAGTATTCAACATTTCCGTGTCGCCCTTATTCCCTTTTTTGCGGCATTTTGC
CTTCCTGTTTTTGCTCACCCAGAAACGCTGGTGAAAGTAAAAGATGCTGAAGATCAGTTGGGTGCACGAG
TGGGTTACATCGAACTGGATCTCAACAGCGGTAAGATCCTTGAGAGTTTTCGCCCCGAAGAACGTTTTCC
AATGATGAGCACTTTTAAAGTTCTGCTATGTGGCGCGGTATTATCCCGTGTTGACGCCGGGCAAGAGCAA
CTCGGTCGCCGCATACACTATTCTCAGAATGACTTGGTTGAGTACTCACCAGTCACAGAAAAGCATCTTA
CGGATGGCATGACAGTAAGAGAATTATGCAGTGCTGCCATAACCATGAGTGATAACACTGCGGCCAACTT
ACTTCTGACAACGATCGGAGGACCGAAGGAGCTAACCGCTTTTTTGCACAACATGGGGGATCATGTAACT
CGCCTTGATCGTTGGGAACCGGAGCTGAATGAAGCCATACCAAACGACGAGCGTGACACCACGATGCCTG
TAGCAATGGCAACAACGTTGCGCAAACTATTAACTGGCGAACTACTTACTCTAGCTTCCCGGCAACAATT
AATAGACTGGATGGAGGCGGATAAAGTTGCAGGACCACTTCTGCGCTCGGCCCTTCCGGCTGGCTGGTTT
ATTGCTGATAAATCTGGAGCCGGTGAGCGTGGGTCTCGCGGTATCATTGCAGCACTGGGGCCAGATGGTA
AGCCCTCCCGTATCGTAGTTATCTACACGACGGGGAGTCAGGCAACTATGGATGAACGAAATAGACAGAT
CGCTGAGATAGGTGCCTCACTGATTAAGCATTGGTAACTGTCAGACCAAGTTTACTCATATATACTTTAG
ATTGATTTAAAACTTCATTTTTAATTTAAAAGGATCTAGGTGAAGATCCTTTTTGATAATCTCATGACCA
AAATCCCTTAACGTGAGTTTTCGTTCCACTGAGCGTCAGACCCCGTAGAAAAGATCAAAGGATCTTCTTG
AGATCCTTTTTTTCTGCGCGTAATCTGCTGCTTGCAAACAAAACAACCACCGCTACCAGCGGTGGTTTGT
TTGCCGGATCAAGAGCTACCAACTCTTTTTCCGAAGGTAACTGGCTTCAGCAGAGCGCAGATACCAAATA
CTGTCCTTCTAGTGTAGCCGTAGTTAGGCCACCACTTCAAGAACTCTGTAGCACCGCCTACATACCTCGC
TCTGCTAATCCTGTTACCAGTGGCTGCTGCCAGTGGCGATAAGTCGTGTCTTACCGGGTTGGACTCAAGA
CGATAGTTACCGGATAAGGCGCAGCGGTCGGGCTGAACGGGGGGTTCGTGCACACAGCCCAGCTTGGAGC
GAACGACCTACACCGAACTGAGATACCTACAGCGTGAGCTATGAGAAAGCGCCACGCTTCCCGAAGGGAG
AAAGGCGGACAGGTATCCGGTAAGCGGCAGGGTCGGAACAGGAGAGCGCACGAGGGAGCTTCCAGGGGGA
AACGCCTGGTATCTTTATAGTCCTGTCGGGTTTCGCCACCTCTGACTTGAGCGTCGATTTTTGTGATGCT
CGTCAGGGGGGCGGAGCCTATGGAAAAACGCCAGCAACGCGGCCTTTTTACGGTTCCTGGCCTTTTGCTG
GCCTTTTGCTCACATGTTCTTTCCTGCGTTATCCCCTGATTCTGTGGATAACCGTATTACCGCCTTTGAG
TGAGCTGATACCGCTCGCCGCAGCCGAACGACCGAGCGCAGCGAGTCAGTGAGCGAGGAAGCGGAAGAGC
GCCTGATGCGGTATTTTCTCCTTACGCATCTGTGCGGTATTTCACACCGCATATGGTGCACTCTCAGTAC
AATCTGCTCTGATGCCGCATAGTTAAGCCAGTATACACTCCGCTATCGCTACGTGACTGGGTCATGGCTG
CGCCCCGACACCCGCCAACACCCGCTGACGCGCCCTGACGGGCTTGTCTGCTCCCGGCATCCGCTTACAG
ACAAGCTGTGACCGTCTCCGGGAGCTGCATGTGTCAGAGGTTTTCACCGTCATCACCGAAACGCGCGAGG
CAGCAGATCAATTCGCGCGCGAAGGCGAAGCGGCATGCATAATGTGCCTGTCAAATGGACGAAGCAGGGA
TTCTGCAAACCCTATGCTACTCCGTCAAGCCGTCAATTGTCTGATTCGTTACCAATTATGACAACTTGAC
GGCTACATCATTCACTTTTTCTTCACAACCGGCACGGAACTCGCTCGGGCTGGCCCCGGTGCATTTTTTA
AATACCCGCGAGAAATAGAGTTGATCGTCAAAACCAACATTGCGACCGACGGTGGCGATAGGCATCCGGG
TGGTGCTCAAAAGCAGCTTCGCCTGGCTGATACGTTGGTCCTCGCGCCAGCTTAAGACGCTAATCCCTAA
CTGCTGGCGGAAAAGATGTGACAGACGCGACGGCGACAAGCAAACATGCTGTGCGACGCTGGCGATATCA
AAATTGCTGTCTGCCAGGTGATCGCTGATGTACTGACAAGCCTCGCGTACCCGATTATCCATCGGTGGAT
GGAGCGACTCGTTAATCGCTTCCATGCGCCGCAGTAACAATTGCTCAAGCAGATTTATCGCCAGCAGCTC
CGAATAGCGCCCTTCCCCTTGCCCGGCGTTAATGATTTGCCCAAACAGGTCGCTGAAATGCGGCTGGTGC
GCTTCATCCGGGCGAAAGAACCCCGTATTGGCAAATATTGACGGCCAGTTAAGCCATTCATGCCAGTAGG
CGCGCGGACGAAAGTAAACCCACTGGTGATACCATTCGCGAGCCTCCGGATGACGACCGTAGTGATGAAT
CTCTCCTGGCGGGAACAGCAAAATATCACCCGGTCGGCAAACAAATTCTCGTCCCTGATTTTTCACCACC
CCCTGACCGCGAATGGTGAGATTGAGAATATAACCTTTCATTCCCAGCGGTCGGTCGATAAAAAAATCGA
GATAACCGTTGGCCTCAATCGGCGTTAAACCCGCCACCAGATGGGCATTAAACGAGTATCCCGGCAGCAG
GGGATCATTTTGCGCTTCAGCCAT
Features (pLannotate 1.2.2; 14 found; start..end, strand, type, name):
     27..311     +  promoter       araBAD promoter: araBAD; promoter of the L-arabinose operon of E. coli; the araC regulatory gene is transcribed in the opposite direction (Guzman et al., 1995)
    357..377     +  CDS            capTEV™ (fragment): composite tag for in vivo biotinylation, TEV protease cleavage, and 6xHis tagging
    378..410     +  CDS            T7 tag (gene 10 leader): leader peptide from bacteriophage T7 gene 10 promotes efficient translation in E. coli
    414..437     +  CDS            Xpress™ tag: Xpress™ epitope tag, including an enterokinase recognition and cleavage site
   1038..1757    +  CDS            cEGFP: cEGFP is a basic (constitutively fluorescent) green fluorescent protein published in 2008, derived from Aequorea victoria.
   2312..2427    +  ncRNA          5S rRNA: Accession: RF00001 - 5S ribosomal RNA
   2431..2517    +  terminator     rrnB T1 terminator: Escherichia coli rrnB; transcription terminator T1 from the E. coli rrnB gene
   2609..2636    +  terminator     rrnB T2 terminator: transcription terminator T2 from the E. coli rrnB gene
   2655..2746    +  promoter       AmpR promoter: bla
   2747..3607    +  CDS            AmpR: β-lactamase; bla; confers resistance to ampicillin, carbenicillin, and related antibiotics
   3778..4366    +  rep_origin     ori: high-copy-number ColE1/pMB1/pBR322/pUC origin of replication
   4552..4692    -  misc_feature   bom: basis of mobility region from pBR322
   4794..4834    -  CDS            rop (fragment): Rop protein, which maintains plasmids at low copy number; rop
   4956..5834    -  CDS            araC: L-arabinose regulatory protein; araC
