[The description below was written by a language model from this plasmid's Addgene catalogue record and pLannotate feature annotations shown in this document.]
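Description:
pBAD-eLACCO1.1 is a 5.8 kb bacterial expression plasmid built on the commercial pBAD backbone, carrying the synthetic gene for eLACCO1.1, a genetically encoded green fluorescent biosensor for extracellular L-lactate. It is propagated in E. coli from a high-copy ColE1/pMB1-type origin and selected with ampicillin through the bla (β-lactamase) gene and its own promoter. Remnants of pBR322 lineage, namely the bom mobility region and a fragment of rop, are also annotated.

The roughly 2 kb insert sits between XhoI and HindIII sites downstream of the araBAD promoter, with the regulator gene araC encoded divergently on the opposite strand. This arrangement gives tight, L-arabinose-inducible and dose-tunable transcription. Upstream of the insert, the vector supplies an N-terminal leader that includes a short hit annotated as a capTEV fragment (probably the His-tag portion, useful for affinity purification), the T7 gene 10 leader that aids translation initiation, and the Xpress epitope with an enterokinase cleavage site. Within the sensor coding region, the annotation software recognises only a 720 bp GFP-derived segment. The flanking sequence on either side is unannotated; it presumably encodes the lactate-sensing portion of the biosensor, but the record does not identify that domain. Transcription ends at the rrnB T1 and T2 terminators, which are preceded by a piece of the 5S rRNA gene carried along with that region.

The construct is suited to producing the sensor protein in bacteria, for example for purification and in vitro characterisation, or for screening variants in colonies, rather than for display on mammalian cell surfaces.
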