Addgene plasmid #167944: pBAD-eLACCO1.1
Purpose: Fluorescent biosensor for extracellular L-lactate
Depositing lab: Robert Campbell. Depositing organization: The University of Tokyo. Publication: A genetically encoded fluorescent biosensor for extracellular L-lactate. Nasu Y, Murphy-Royal C, Wen Y, Haidey JN, Molina RS, Aggarwal A, Zhang S, Kamijo Y, Paquet ME, Podgorski K, Drobizhev M, Bains JS, Lemieux MJ, Gordon GR, Campbell RE. Nat Commun. 2021 Dec 6;12(1):7058. doi: 10.1038/s41467-021-27332-2. PubMed 34873165.
Backbone
  Vector backbone: pBAD
  Backbone manufacturer: Thermo Fisher Scientific
  Backbone size w/o insert (bp): 4000
  Total vector size (bp): 5834
  Vector type: Bacterial Expression
Growth in bacteria
  Bacterial resistance: Ampicillin, 100 μg/mL
  Growth temperature: 37°C
  Growth strain: DH5alpha
  Copy number: High Copy
Gene/Insert
  Gene/Insert name: eLACCO1.1
  Species: Synthetic
  Insert size (bp): 1997
  Promoter: araBAD
  Cloning method: Restriction Enzyme; 5′ cloning site XhoI (not destroyed); 3′ cloning site HindIII (not destroyed)
  Sequencing primers: 5′ pBAD forward; 3′ pBAD reverse
Terms and licenses: Academic/Nonprofit Terms; Industry Terms: Not Available to Industry
Depositor comments: Please visit https://www.biorxiv.org/content/10.1101/2021.03.05.434048v1 for bioRxiv preprint.
How to cite: pBAD-eLACCO1.1 was a gift from Robert Campbell (Addgene plasmid # 167944 ; http://n2t.net/addgene:167944 ; RRID:Addgene_167944)
